Addgene plasmid #201684: pEJS2602_AAV-Nme2-ABE8e-i1(V106W)-U6-2xSapI
Purpose: All-in-one AAV plasmid expressing Nme2-ABE8e-i1(V106W) and U6 sgRNA cassette. SapI enables cloning new spacers.
Depositing lab: Erik Sontheimer. Depositing organization: University of Massachusetts, Worcester. Publication: Domain-inlaid Nme2Cas9 adenine base editors with improved activity and targeting scope. Bamidele N, Zhang H, Dong X, Cheng H, Gaston N, Feinzig H, Cao H, Kelly K, Watts JK, Xie J, Gao G, Sontheimer EJ. Nat Commun. 2024 Feb 17;15(1):1458. doi: 10.1038/s41467-024-45763-5. PubMed 38368418.
Backbone
  Vector backbone: Addgene #199261 (pEJS-HZ79)
  Total vector size (bp): 7478
  Modifications to backbone: Contains U6-driven sgRNA cassette
  Vector type: Mammalian Expression, AAV, CRISPR
Growth in bacteria
  Bacterial resistance: Ampicillin, 100 μg/mL
  Growth temperature: 30°C
  Growth strain: NEB Stable
  Copy number: Unknown
Gene/Insert
  Gene/Insert name: Nme2-ABE8e-i1 (V106W)
  Insert size (bp): 3987
  Promoter: U1a
  Cloning method: Gibson Cloning
  Sequencing primers: 5′ CGCATATCATGCTGTTCAGG; 3′ ctagagcgcttacacaaaaaacca
Terms and licenses: Academic/Nonprofit Terms; Industry Terms: Not Available to Industry
Depositor comments: Please visit https://doi.org/10.1101/2023.04.14.536905 for bioRxiv preprint.
How to cite: pEJS2602_AAV-Nme2-ABE8e-i1(V106W)-U6-2xSapI was a gift from Erik Sontheimer (Addgene plasmid # 201684 ; http://n2t.net/addgene:201684 ; RRID:Addgene_201684)
