[The description below was written by a language model from this plasmid's Addgene catalogue record and pLannotate feature annotations shown in this document.]
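Description:
pEJS2602_AAV-Nme2-ABE8e-i1(V106W)-U6-2xSapI is an all-in-one AAV transfer plasmid for mammalian adenine base editing, built on the pEJS-HZ79 backbone with an added U6-driven guide RNA cassette. It is about 7.5 kb and is maintained in bacteria through a high-copy ColE1/pUC-type origin with ampicillin selection (AmpR under its own bla promoter). An f1 phage origin and fragments of the pBR322 bom region are also present in the backbone. AAV2 inverted terminal repeats flank the payload so that it can be packaged into recombinant AAV. The annotation detects a full ITR on the right side but only short ITR fragments on the left.

Between the ITRs, a U1a promoter (stated in the catalogue entry but not picked up in the feature table) drives Nme2-ABE8e-i1(V106W), a roughly 4 kb open reading frame that the automated annotation labels simply as Neisseria meningitidis Cas9. As the name and the associated publication indicate, this is a domain-inlaid editor in which the ABE8e deaminase is inserted within Nme2Cas9 at a site designated i1, rather than fused to a terminus. V106W is a substitution in the deaminase domain. The coding region ends in a short synthetic polyadenylation signal. Downstream, a human U6 Pol III promoter drives an sgRNA scaffold derived from the N. meningitidis tracrRNA, preceded by two SapI sites that allow new spacers to be cloned in. The compact Cas9 and small regulatory elements allow editor and guide to be carried together in a single AAV vector. The plasmid is intended as a starting point for building target-specific vectors for A-to-G editing in mammalian cells.
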