Features (pLannotate 1.2.2; 13 found; start..end, strand, type, name):
     12..39      +  repeat_region  AAV2 ITR (fragment): inverted terminal repeat of adeno-associated virus serotype 2 inverted
     68..95      +  repeat_region  AAV2 ITR (fragment): inverted terminal repeat of adeno-associated virus serotype 2 inverted
    474..4337    +  CDS            cas9: CAS9_NEIMA - Experimental evidence at protein level: Swiss-Prot protein existence level 1. CRISPR (clustered regularly interspaced short palindromic repeat) is an adaptive immune system that provides protection against mobile genetic elements (viruses, transposable elements and conjugative plasmids). CRISPR clusters contain spacers, sequences complementary to antecedent mobile elements, and target invading nucleic acids. CRISPR clusters are transcribed and processed into CRISPR RNA (crRNA). In type II CRISPR systems correct processing of pre-crRNA requires a trans- encoded small RNA (tracrRNA)
   4398..4445    +  polyA_signal   poly(A) signal: synthetic polyadenylation signal
   4458..4698    +  promoter       U6 promoter: RNA polymerase III promoter for human U6 snRNA
   4745..4825    +  misc_RNA       Nm tracrRNA (fragment): trans-activating CRISPR RNA for the Neisseria meningitidis CRISPR/Cas9 system (Hou et al., 2013)
   4843..4983    +  repeat_region  AAV2 ITR: inverted terminal repeat of adeno-associated virus serotype 2 inverted
   4988..5039    -  misc_feature   bom (fragment): basis of mobility region from pBR322
   5058..5513    +  rep_origin     f1 ori (sequence partly withheld): f1 bacteriophage origin of replication; arrow indicates direction of (+) strand synthesis
   5514..5563    -  misc_feature   bom (fragment): basis of mobility region from pBR322
   5682..5786    +  promoter       AmpR promoter: bla
   5787..6647    +  CDS            AmpR: β-lactamase; bla; confers resistance to ampicillin, carbenicillin, and related antibiotics
   6818..7406    +  rep_origin     ori: high-copy-number ColE1/pMB1/pBR322/pUC origin of replication
>Addgene plasmid #201684 | pEJS2602_AAV-Nme2-ABE8e-i1(V106W)-U6-2xSapI | addgene full sequence | sequence record 394735 | Addgene NGS Result
CCTGCAGGCAGCTGCGCGCTCGCTCGCTCACTGAGGCCGCCCGGGCGTCGGGCGACCTTTGGTCGCCCGG
CCTCAGTGAGCGAGCGAGCGCGCAGAGAGGGAGTGGCCAACTCCATCACTAGGGGTTCCTGCGGCCTCTA
GAGTTTATGGAGGCGGTACTATGTAGATGAGAATTCAGGAGCAAACTGGGAAAAGCAACTGCTTCCAAAT
ATTTGTGATTTTTACAGTGTAGTTTTGGAAAAACTCTTAGCCTACCAATTCTTCTAAGTGTTTTAAAATG
TGGGAGCCAGTACACATGAAGTTATAGAGTGTTTTAATGAGGCTTAAATATTTACCGTAACTATGAAATG
CTACGCATATCATGCTGTTCAGGCTCCGTGGCCACGCAACTCATACTAAGAGCCGCCACCATGAAACGGA
CAGCCGACGGAAGCGAGTTCGAGTCACCAAAGAAGAAGCGGAAAGTCGAAGATATGGCCGCCTTCAAGCC
TAACCCAATCAATTACATCCTGGGACTGGCCATCGGAATCGCATCCGTGGGATGGGCTATGGTGGAGATC
GACGAGGAGGAGAATCCTATCCGGCTGATCGATCTGGGCGTGAGAGTGTTTGAGAGGGCCGAGGTGCCAA
AGACCGGCGATTCTCTGGCTATGGCCCGGAGACTGGCACGGAGCGTGAGGCGCCTGACACGGAGAAGGGC
ACACAGGCTGCTGAGGGCACGCCGGCTGCTGAAGAGAGAGGGCGTGCTGCAGGCAGCAGACTTCGATGAG
AATGGCCTGATCAAGAGCCTGCCAAACACCCCCTGGCAGCTGAGAGCAGCCGCCCTGGACAGGAAGCTGA
CACCACTGGAGTGGTCTGCCGTGCTGCTGCACCTGATCAAGCACCGCGGCTACCTGAGCCAGCGGAAGAA
CGAGGGAGAGACAGCAGACAAGGAGCTGGGCGCCCTGCTGAAGGGAGTGGCCAACAATGCCCACGCCCTG
CAGACCGGCGATTTCAGGACACCTGCCGAGCTGGCCCTGAATAAGTTTGAGAAGGAGTCCGGCCACATCA
GAAACCAGAGGGGCGACTATAGCCACACCTTCTCCCGCAAGGATCTGCAGGCCGAGCTGATCCTGCTGTT
CGAGAAGCAGAAGGAGTTTGGCAATCCACACGTGAGCGGAGGCCTGAAGGAGGGAATCGAGACCCTGCTG
ATGACACAGAGGCCTGCCCTGTCCGGCGACGCAGTGCAGAAGATGCTGGGACACTGCACCTTCGAGCCTG
CAGAGCCAAAGGCCGCCAAGAACACCTACACAGCCGAGCGGTTTATCTGGCTGACAAAGCTGAACAATCT
GAGAATCCTGGAGCAGGGCGGATCAGGAGGCTCTGGCGGTTCAGGTGGATCAGGCGGTAGCGGAGGTTCA
GGTGGTTCTGAGGTGGAGTTTTCCCACGAGTACTGGATGAGACATGCCCTGACCCTGGCCAAGAGGGCAC
GCGATGAGAGGGAGGTGCCTGTGGGAGCCGTGCTGGTGCTGAACAATAGAGTGATCGGCGAGGGCTGGAA
CAGAGCCATCGGCCTGCACGACCCAACAGCCCATGCCGAAATTATGGCCCTGAGACAGGGCGGCCTGGTC
ATGCAGAACTACAGACTGATTGACGCCACCCTGTACGTGACATTCGAGCCTTGCGTGATGTGCGCCGGCG
CCATGATCCACTCTAGGATCGGCCGCGTGGTGTTTGGCTGGAGGAACAGCAAACGGGGCGCCGCAGGCTC
CCTGATGAACGTGCTGAACTACCCCGGCATGAATCACCGCGTCGAAATTACCGAGGGAATCCTGGCAGAT
GAATGTGCCGCCCTGCTGTGCGACTTCTACCGGATGCCTAGACAGGTGTTCAATGCTCAGAAGAAGGCCC
AGAGCTCCATCAACGGCTCCTCTGGCTCTGAGACACCTGGCACAAGCGAGAGCGCAACACCTGAAAGCAG
CGGCGGATCCGAGAGGCCACTGACCGACACAGAGAGGGCCACCCTGATGGATGAGCCTTACCGGAAGTCT
AAGCTGACATATGCCCAGGCCAGAAAGCTGCTGGGCCTGGAGGACACCGCCTTCTTTAAGGGCCTGAGAT
ACGGCAAGGATAATGCCGAGGCCTCCACACTGATGGAGATGAAGGCCTATCACGCCATCTCTCGCGCCCT
GGAGAAGGAGGGCCTGAAGGACAAGAAGTCCCCCCTGAACCTGAGCTCCGAGCTGCAGGATGAGATCGGC
ACCGCCTTCTCTCTGTTTAAGACCGACGAGGATATCACAGGCCGCCTGAAGGACAGGGTGCAGCCTGAGA
TCCTGGAGGCCCTGCTGAAGCACATCTCTTTCGATAAGTTTGTGCAGATCAGCCTGAAGGCCCTGAGAAG
GATCGTGCCACTGATGGAGCAGGGCAAGCGGTACGACGAGGCCTGCGCCGAGATCTACGGCGATCACTAT
GGCAAGAAGAACACAGAGGAGAAGATCTATCTGCCCCCTATCCCTGCCGACGAGATCAGAAATCCTGTGG
TGCTGAGGGCCCTGTCCCAGGCAAGAAAAGTGATCAACGGAGTGGTGCGCCGGTACGGATCTCCAGCCCG
GATCCACATCGAGACCGCCAGAGAAGTGGGCAAGAGCTTCAAGGACCGGAAGGAGATCGAGAAGAGACAG
GAGGAGAATCGCAAGGATCGGGAGAAGGCCGCCGCCAAGTTTAGGGAGTACTTCCCTAACTTTGTGGGCG
AGCCAAAGTCTAAGGACATCCTGAAGCTGCGCCTGTACGAGCAGCAGCACGGCAAGTGTCTGTATAGCGG
CAAGGAGATCAATCTGGTGCGGCTGAACGAGAAGGGCTATGTGGAGATCGATCACGCCCTGCCTTTCTCC
AGAACCTGGGACGATTCTTTTAACAATAAGGTGCTGGTGCTGGGCAGCGAGAACCAGAATAAGGGCAATC
AGACACCATACGAGTATTTCAATGGCAAGGACAACTCCAGGGAGTGGCAGGAGTTCAAGGCCCGCGTGGA
GACCTCTAGATTTCCCAGGAGCAAGAAGCAGCGGATCCTGCTGCAGAAGTTCGACGAGGATGGCTTTAAG
GAGTGCAACCTGAATGACACCAGATACGTGAACCGGTTCCTGTGCCAGTTTGTGGCCGATCACATCCTGC
TGACCGGCAAGGGCAAGAGAAGGGTGTTCGCCTCTAATGGCCAGATCACAAACCTGCTGAGGGGATTTTG
GGGACTGAGGAAGGTGCGGGCAGAGAATGACAGACACCACGCACTGGATGCAGTGGTGGTGGCATGCAGC
ACCGTGGCAATGCAGCAGAAGATCACAAGATTCGTGAGGTATAAGGAGATGAACGCCTTTGACGGCAAGA
CCATCGATAAGGAGACAGGCAAGGTGCTGCACCAGAAGACCCACTTCCCCCAGCCTTGGGAGTTCTTTGC
CCAGGAAGTGATGATCCGGGTGTTCGGCAAGCCAGACGGCAAGCCTGAGTTTGAGGAGGCCGATACCCCA
GAGAAGCTGAGGACACTGCTGGCAGAGAAGCTGTCTAGCAGGCCAGAGGCAGTGCACGAGTACGTGACCC
CACTGTTCGTGTCCAGGGCACCCAATCGGAAGATGTCTGGCGCCCACAAGGACACACTGAGAAGCGCCAA
GAGGTTTGTGAAGCACAACGAGAAGATCTCCGTGAAGAGAGTGTGGCTGACCGAGATCAAGCTGGCCGAT
CTGGAGAACATGGTGAATTACAAGAACGGCAGGGAGATCGAGCTGTATGAGGCCCTGAAGGCAAGGCTGG
AGGCCTACGGAGGAAATGCCAAGCAGGCCTTCGACCCAAAGGATAACCCCTTTTATAAGAAGGGAGGACA
GCTGGTGAAGGCCGTGCGGGTGGAGAAGACCCAGGAGAGCGGCGTGCTGCTGAATAAGAAGAACGCCTAC
ACAATCGCCGACAATGGCGATATGGTGAGAGTGGACGTGTTCTGTAAGGTGGATAAGAAGGGCAAGAATC
AGTACTTTATCGTGCCTATCTATGCCTGGCAGGTGGCCGAGAACATCCTGCCAGACATCGATTGCAAGGG
CTACAGAATCGACGATAGCTATACATTCTGTTTTTCCCTGCACAAGTATGACCTGATCGCCTTCCAGAAG
GATGAGAAGTCCAAGGTGGAGTTTGCCTACTATATCAATTGCGACTCCTCTAACGGCAGGTTCTACCTGG
CCTGGCACGATAAGGGCAGCAAGGAGCAGCAGTTTCGCATCTCCACCCAGAATCTGGTGCTGATCCAGAA
GTATCAGGTGAACGAGCTGGGCAAGGAGATCAGGCCATGTCGGCTGAAGAAGCGCCCACCCGTGCGGGAG
GATAAAAGAACCGCCGACGGCAGCGAATTCGAGCCCAAGAAGAAGAGGAAAGTCTAAAATAAAAGATCTT
TATTTTCATTAGATCTGTGTGTTGGTTTTTTGTGTAAGCGCTCTAGAGAGGGCCTATTTCCCATGATTCC
TTCATATTTGCATATACGATACAAGGCTGTTAGAGAGATAATTAGAATTAATTTGACTGTAAACACAAAG
ATATTAGTACAAAATACGTGACGTAGAAAGTAATAATTTCTTGGGTAGTTTGCAGTTTTAAAATTATGTT
TTAAAATGGACTATCATATGCTTACCGTAACTTGAAAGTATTTCGATTTCTTGGCTTTATATATCTTGTG
GAAAGGACGAAACACCGGAAGAGCATTCCAGCTCTTCAGTTGTAGCTCCCGAAACGTTGCTACAATAAGG
CCGTCTGAAAAGATGTGCCGCAACGCTCTGCCCCTTAAAGCTTCTGCTTTAAGGGGCATCGTTTATTTTT
TTGTTTAAACGCAGGAACCCCTAGTGATGGAGTTGGCCACTCCCTCTCTGCGCGCTCGCTCGCTCACTGA
GGCCGGGCGACCAAAGGTCGCCCGACGCCCGGGCTTTGCCCGGGCGGCCTCAGTGAGCGAGCGAGCGCGC
AGCTGCCTGCAGGGGCGCCTGATGCGGTATTTTCTCCTTACGCATCTGTGCGGTATTTCACACCGCATA
[95 nt withheld, positions 5040-5134]
T
[46 nt withheld, positions 5136-5181]
C
[141 nt withheld, positions 5183-5323]
CCTTTGACGTTGGAGTCCACGTTCTTT
[37 nt withheld, positions 5351-5387]
ACTCTATCTCGGGCTATTCTTTTGATTTATAAGGGATTTTGCCGATTTCGGTCTATTGGTTAAAAAATGA
GCTGATTTAACAAAAATTTAACGCGAATTTTAACAAAATATTAACGTTTACAATTTTATGGTGCACTCTC
AGTACAATCTGCTCTGATGCCGCATAGTTAAGCCAGCCCCGACACCCGCCAACACCCGCTGACGCGCCCT
GACGGGCTTGTCTGCTCCCGGCATCCGCTTACAGACAAGCTGTGCTCGAGTTAGACGTCAGGTGGCACTT
TTCGGGGAAATGTGCGCGGAACCCCTATTTGTTTATTTTTCTAAATACATTCAAATATGTATCCGCTCAT
GAGACAATAACCCTGATAAATGCTTCAATAATATTGAAAAAGGAAGAGTATGAGTATTCAACATTTCCGT
GTCGCCCTTATTCCCTTTTTTGCGGCATTTTGCCTTCCTGTTTTTGCTCACCCAGAAACGCTGGTGAAAG
TAAAAGATGCTGAAGATCAGTTGGGTGCACGAGTGGGTTACATCGAACTGGATCTCAACAGCGGTAAGAT
CCTTGAGAGTTTTCGCCCCGAAGAACGTTTTCCAATGATGAGCACTTTTAAAGTTCTGCTATGTGGCGCG
GTATTATCCCGTATTGACGCCGGGCAAGAGCAACTCGGTCGCCGCATACACTATTCTCAGAATGACTTGG
TTGAGTACTCACCAGTCACAGAAAAGCATCTTACGGATGGCATGACAGTAAGAGAATTATGCAGTGCTGC
CATAACCATGAGTGATAACACTGCGGCCAACTTACTTCTGACAACGATCGGAGGACCGAAGGAGCTAACC
GCTTTTTTGCACAACATGGGGGATCATGTAACTCGCCTTGATCGTTGGGAACCGGAGCTGAATGAAGCCA
TACCAAACGACGAGCGTGACACCACGATGCCTGTAGCAATGGCAACAACGTTGCGCAAACTATTAACTGG
CGAACTACTTACTCTAGCTTCCCGGCAACAATTAATAGACTGGATGGAGGCGGATAAAGTTGCAGGACCA
CTTCTGCGCTCGGCCCTTCCGGCTGGCTGGTTTATTGCTGATAAATCTGGAGCCGGTGAGCGTGGAAGCC
GCGGTATCATTGCAGCACTGGGGCCAGATGGTAAGCCCTCCCGTATCGTAGTTATCTACACGACGGGGAG
TCAGGCAACTATGGATGAACGAAATAGACAGATCGCTGAGATAGGTGCCTCACTGATTAAGCATTGGTAA
CTGTCAGACCAAGTTTACTCATATATACTTTAGATTGATTTAAAACTTCATTTTTAATTTAAAAGGATCT
AGGTGAAGATCCTTTTTGATAATCTCATGACCAAAATCCCTTAACGTGAGTTTTCGTTCCACTGAGCGTC
AGACCCCGTAGAAAAGATCAAAGGATCTTCTTGAGATCCTTTTTTTCTGCGCGTAATCTGCTGCTTGCAA
ACAAAAAAACCACCGCTACCAGCGGTGGTTTGTTTGCCGGATCAAGAGCTACCAACTCTTTTTCCGAAGG
TAACTGGCTTCAGCAGAGCGCAGATACCAAATACTGTTCTTCTAGTGTAGCCGTAGTTAGGCCACCACTT
CAAGAACTCTGTAGCACCGCCTACATACCTCGCTCTGCTAATCCTGTTACCAGTGGCTGCTGCCAGTGGC
GATAAGTCGTGTCTTACCGGGTTGGACTCAAGACGATAGTTACCGGATAAGGCGCAGCGGTCGGGCTGAA
CGGGGGGTTCGTGCACACAGCCCAGCTTGGAGCGAACGACCTACACCGAACTGAGATACCTACAGCGTGA
GCTATGAGAAAGCGCCACGCTTCCCGAAGGGAGAAAGGCGGACAGGTATCCGGTAAGCGGCAGGGTCGGA
ACAGGAGAGCGCACGAGGGAGCTTCCAGGGGGAAACGCCTGGTATCTTTATAGTCCTGTCGGGTTTCGCC
ACCTCTGACTTGAGCGTCGATTTTTGTGATGCTCGTCAGGGGGGCGGAGCCTATGGAAAAACGCCAGCAA
CGCGGCCTTTTTACGGTTCCTGGCCTTTTGCTGGCCTTTTGCTCACATGT
